Addgene plasmid #138002: pTJK422
Purpose: SIX2 expression. Vector also expresses GFP under control of hUBC promoter
Depositing lab: Tami Kingsbury. Depositing organization: University of Maryland, Baltimore.
Backbone
  Vector backbone: pWCC43
  Vector type: Lentiviral
Growth in bacteria
  Bacterial resistance: Ampicillin, 100 μg/mL
  Growth temperature: 37°C
  Growth strain: NEB Stable ; Stellar Cells
  Copy number: Unknown
Gene/Insert
  Gene/Insert name: SIX2
  Species: H. sapiens (human)
  Mutation: None
  Entrez Gene: SIX2
  Cloning method: Restriction Enzyme; 5′ cloning site Nhe1 (unknown if destroyed); 3′ cloning site Sal1 (unknown if destroyed)
  Sequencing primers: 5′ TTCATTCTCAAGCCTCAGAC; 3′ GGACGCTCGCTGCGCCCTTCG
Terms and licenses: Academic/Nonprofit Terms; Industry Terms: Not Available to Industry
How to cite: pTJK422 was a gift from Tami Kingsbury (Addgene plasmid # 138002 ; http://n2t.net/addgene:138002 ; RRID:Addgene_138002)
