[The description below was written by a language model from this plasmid's Addgene catalogue record and pLannotate feature annotations shown in this document.]
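Description:
pTJK422 is a lentiviral transfer vector of about 10.6 kb, built on the pWCC43 backbone, for expressing human SIX2 together with a GFP marker in mammalian cells. In bacteria it is maintained through a high-copy ColE1/pUC-type origin and selected with ampicillin via the bla gene. It also retains pBluescript-derived remnants: an f1 origin, lac promoter/operator elements, lacZα and lacI fragments, and flanking T3 and T7 promoters.

The viral portion has a third-generation, self-inactivating layout. A CMV enhancer/promoter replaces the U3 region upstream of a truncated HIV-1 5' LTR and drives transcription of the genomic RNA in packaging cells. It is followed by the Ψ packaging signal with a partial gag sequence, the Rev response element for Rev-dependent nuclear export, and a cPPT/CTS, which aids nuclear import of the reverse-transcribed genome. The ΔU3 3' LTR leaves the integrated provirus without LTR promoter activity, so expression depends on the internal promoters. An SV40 poly(A) signal and SV40 origin lie downstream of the 3' LTR.

The payload consists of two independent cassettes in tandem. The EF-1α promoter drives the wild-type SIX2 coding sequence, which was cloned between NheI and SalI sites. SIX2 is a transcription factor involved in organ development, including maintenance of nephron progenitor cells in the kidney. Immediately downstream, the human ubiquitin C promoter drives EGFP, and a WPRE after EGFP enhances transcript expression. Because GFP is transcribed separately rather than fused to SIX2, it marks transduced cells for tracking or sorting while leaving SIX2 untagged. The construct is suited to stable SIX2 overexpression studies.
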