Features (pLannotate 1.2.2; 29 found; start..end, strand, type, name):
      1..22      +  protein_bind   CAP binding site: CAP binding activates transcription in the presence of cAMP. E. coli catabolite activator protein
     37..67      +  promoter       lac promoter: promoter for the E. coli lac operon
     75..91      +  protein_bind   lac operator: The lac repressor binds to the lac operator to inhibit transcription in E. coli. This inhibition can be relieved by adding lactose or isopropyl-β-D-thiogalactopyranoside (IPTG). lac repressor encoded by lacI
    136..154     +  promoter       T3 promoter: promoter for bacteriophage T3 RNA polymerase
    255..634     +  enhancer       CMV enhancer: human cytomegalovirus immediate early enhancer
    635..838     +  promoter       CMV promoter: human cytomegalovirus (CMV) immediate early promoter
    853..1033    +  LTR            5' LTR (truncated): truncated 5' long terminal repeat (LTR) from HIV-1
   1080..1205    +  misc_feature   HIV-1 Ψ: packaging signal of human immunodeficiency virus type 1
   1189..1552    +  CDS            HIV-1 gag (fragment): gag protein from human immunodeficiency virus 1; gag
   1698..1931    +  misc_feature   RRE: The Rev response element (RRE) of HIV-1 allows for Rev-dependent mRNA export from the nucleus to the cytoplasm.
   2308..2408    +  CDS            Rev (fragment): human immunodeficiency virus 1 (HIV-1) Rev protein; rev; enhances nuclear export of unspliced and incompletely spliced viral mRNAs
   2453..2570    +  misc_feature   cPPT/CTS: central polypurine tract and central termination sequence of HIV-1
   2622..3800    +  promoter       EF-1α promoter: strong constitutive promoter for human elongation factor EF-1α
   3812..4684    +  CDS            SIX2: SIX2_HUMAN - Experimental evidence at protein level: Swiss-Prot protein existence level 1. Transcription factor that plays an important role in the development of several organs, including kidney, skull and stomach. During kidney development, maintains cap mesenchyme multipotent nephron progenitor cells in an undifferentiated state by opposing the inductive signals emanating from the ureteric bud and cooperates with WNT9B to promote renewing progenitor cells proliferation. Acts through its interaction with TCF7L2 and OSR1 in a canonical Wnt signaling independent manner preventing transcription
   4694..4718    +  misc_feature   MCS (fragment): pBluescript multiple cloning site
   4717..5922    +  promoter       UbC promoter: human ubiquitin C promoter
   5929..6648    +  CDS            EGFP: the original enhanced GFP (Yang et al., 1996) mammalian codon-optimized
   6676..7262    +  misc_feature   WPRE: woodchuck hepatitis virus posttranscriptional regulatory element
   7309..7328    +  misc_feature   cPPT/CTS (fragment): central polypurine tract and central termination sequence of HIV-1
   7330..7563    +  LTR            3' LTR (ΔU3): self-inactivating 3' long terminal repeat (LTR) from HIV-1
   7635..7756    +  polyA_signal   SV40 poly(A) signal: SV40 polyadenylation signal
   7796..7931    +  rep_origin     SV40 ori: SV40 origin of replication
   7952..7970    -  promoter       T7 promoter: promoter for bacteriophage T7 RNA polymerase
   7978..8133    +  CDS            lacZα (fragment): LacZα fragment of β-galactosidase; lacZ fragment
   8138..8566    +  rep_origin     f1 ori (sequence partly withheld): f1 bacteriophage origin of replication; arrow indicates direction of (+) strand synthesis
   8619..8723    +  promoter       AmpR promoter: bla
   8724..9584    +  CDS            AmpR: β-lactamase; bla; confers resistance to ampicillin, carbenicillin, and related antibiotics
   9755..10343   +  rep_origin     ori: high-copy-number ColE1/pMB1/pBR322/pUC origin of replication
  10526..10618   +  CDS            lacI (fragment): lac repressor; lacI; The lac repressor binds to the lac operator to inhibit transcription in E. coli. This inhibition can be relieved by adding lactose or isopropyl-β-D-thiogalactopyranoside (IPTG).
>Addgene plasmid #138002 | pTJK422 | addgene full sequence | sequence record 274996 | Addgene NGS Result
TAATGTGAGTTAGCTCACTCATTAGGCACCCCAGGCTTTACACTTTATGCTTCCGGCTCGTATGTTGTGT
GGAATTGTGAGCGGATAACAATTTCACACAGGAAACAGCTATGACCATGATTACGCCAAGCGCGCAATTA
ACCCTCACTAAAGGGAACAAAAGCTGGAGCTGCAAGCTTGGCCATTGCATACGTTGTATCCATATCATAA
TATGTACATTTATATTGGCTCATGTCCAACATTACCGCCATGTTGACATTGATTATTGACTAGTTATTAA
TAGTAATCAATTACGGGGTCATTAGTTCATAGCCCATATATGGAGTTCCGCGTTACATAACTTACGGTAA
ATGGCCCGCCTGGCTGACCGCCCAACGACCCCCGCCCATTGACGTCAATAATGACGTATGTTCCCATAGT
AACGCCAATAGGGACTTTCCATTGACGTCAATGGGTGGAGTATTTACGGTAAACTGCCCACTTGGCAGTA
CATCAAGTGTATCATATGCCAAGTACGCCCCCTATTGACGTCAATGACGGTAAATGGCCCGCCTGGCATT
ATGCCCAGTACATGACCTTATGGGACTTTCCTACTTGGCAGTACATCTACGTATTAGTCATCGCTATTAC
CATGGTGATGCGGTTTTGGCAGTACATCAATGGGCGTGGATAGCGGTTTGACTCACGGGGATTTCCAAGT
CTCCACCCCATTGACGTCAATGGGAGTTTGTTTTGGCACCAAAATCAACGGGACTTTCCAAAATGTCGTA
ACAACTCCGCCCCATTGACGCAAATGGGCGGTAGGCGTGTACGGTGGGAGGTCTATATAAGCAGAGCTCG
TTTAGTGAACCGGGGTCTCTCTGGTTAGACCAGATCTGAGCCTGGGAGCTCTCTGGCTAACTAGGGAACC
CACTGCTTAAGCCTCAATAAAGCTTGCCTTGAGTGCTTCAAGTAGTGTGTGCCCGTCTGTTGTGTGACTC
TGGTAACTAGAGATCCCTCAGACCCTTTTAGTCAGTGTGGAAAATCTCTAGCAGTGGCGCCCGAACAGGG
ACTTGAAAGCGAAAGGGAAACCAGAGGAGCTCTCTCGACGCAGGACTCGGCTTGCTGAAGCGCGCACGGC
AAGAGGCGAGGGGCGGCGACTGGTGAGTACGCCAAAAATTTTGACTAGCGGAGGCTAGAAGGAGAGAGAT
GGGTGCGAGAGCGTCAGTATTAAGCGGGGGAGAATTAGATCGCGATGGGAAAAAATTCGGTTAAGGCCAG
GGGGAAAGAAAAAATATAAATTAAAACATATAGTATGGGCAAGCAGGGAGCTAGAACGATTCGCAGTTAA
TCCTGGCCTGTTAGAAACATCAGAAGGCTGTAGACAAATACTGGGACAGCTACAACCATCCCTTCAGACA
GGATCAGAAGAACTTAGATCATTATATAATACAGTAGCAACCCTCTATTGTGTGCATCAAAGGATAGAGA
TAAAAGACACCAAGGAAGCTTTAGACAAGATAGAGGAAGAGCAAAACAAAAGTAAGACCACCGCACAGCA
AGCGGCCGCTGATCTTCAGACCTGGAGGAGGAGATATGAGGGACAATTGGAGAAGTGAATTATATAAATA
TAAAGTAGTAAAAATTGAACCATTAGGAGTAGCACCCACCAAGGCAAAGAGAAGAGTGGTGCAGAGAGAA
AAAAGAGCAGTGGGAATAGGAGCTTTGTTCCTTGGGTTCTTGGGAGCAGCAGGAAGCACTATGGGCGCAG
CGTCAATGACGCTGACGGTACAGGCCAGACAATTATTGTCTGGTATAGTGCAGCAGCAGAACAATTTGCT
GAGGGCTATTGAGGCGCAACAGCATCTGTTGCAACTCACAGTCTGGGGCATCAAGCAGCTCCAGGCAAGA
ATCCTGGCTGTGGAAAGATACCTAAAGGATCAACAGCTCCTGGGGATTTGGGGTTGCTCTGGAAAACTCA
TTTGCACCACTGCTGTGCCTTGGAATGCTAGTTGGAGTAATAAATCTCTGGAACAGATTTGGAATCACAC
GACCTGGATGGAGTGGGACAGAGAAATTAACAATTACACAAGCTTAATACACTCCTTAATTGAAGAATCG
CAAAACCAGCAAGAAAAGAATGAACAAGAATTATTGGAATTAGATAAATGGGCAAGTTTGTGGAATTGGT
TTAACATAACAAATTGGCTGTGGTATATAAAATTATTCATAATGATAGTAGGAGGCTTGGTAGGTTTAAG
AATAGTTTTTGCTGTACTTTCTATAGTGAATAGAGTTAGGCAGGGATATTCACCATTATCGTTTCAGACC
CACCTCCCAACCCCGAGGGGACCCGACAGGCCCGAAGGAATAGAAGAAGAAGGTGGAGAGAGAGACAGAG
ACAGATCCATTCGATTAGTGAACGGATCTCGACGGTATCGATCTCGACACAAATGGCAGTATTCATCCAC
AATTTTAAAAGAAAAGGGGGGATTGGGGGGTACAGTGCAGGGGAAAGAATAGTAGACATAATAGCAACAG
ACATACAAACTAAAGAATTACAAAAACAAATTACAAAAATTCAAAATTTTCGGGTTTATTACAGGGACAG
CAGAGATCCAGTTTGGGTCGAGGATTCGTGAGGCTCCGGTGCCCGTCAGTGGGCAGAGCGCACATCGCCC
ACAGTCCCCGAGAAGTTGGGGGGAGGGGTCGGCAATTGAACCGGTGCCTAGAGAAGGTGGCGCGGGGTAA
ACTGGGAAAGTGATGTCGTGTACTGGCTCCGCCTTTTTCCCGAGGGTGGGGGAGAACCGTATATAAGTGC
AGTAGTCGCCGTGAACGTTCTTTTTCGCAACGGGTTTGCCGCCAGAACACAGGTAAGTGCCGTGTGTGGT
TCCCGCGGGCCTGGCCTCTTTACGGGTTATGGCCCTTGCGTGCCTTGAATTACTTCCACCTGGCTGCAGT
ACGTGATTCTTGATCCCGAGCTTCGGGTTGGAAGTGGGTGGGAGAGTTCGAGGCCTTGCGCTTAAGGAGC
CCCTTCGCCTCGTGCTTGAGTTGAGGCCTGGCCTGGGCGCTGGGGCCGCCGCGTGCGAATCTGGTGGCAC
CTTCGCGCCTGTCTCGCTGCTTTCGATAAGTCTCTAGCCATTTAAAATTTTTGATGACCTGCTGCGACGC
TTTTTTTCTGGCAAGATAGTCTTGTAAATGCGGGCCAAGATCTGCACACTGGTATTTCGGTTTTTGGGGC
CGCGGGCGGCGACGGGGCCCGTGCGTCCCAGCGCACATGTTCGGCGAGGCGGGGCCTGCGAGCGCGGCCA
CCGAGAATCGGACGGGGGTAGTCTCAAGCTGGCCGGCCTGCTCTGGTGCCTGGCCTCGCGCCGCCGTGTA
TCGCCCCGCCCTGGGCGGCAAGGCTGGCCCGGTCGGCACCAGTTGCGTGAGCGGAAAGATGGCCGCTTCC
CGGCCCTGCTGCAGGGAGCTCAAAATGGAGGACGCGGCGCTCGGGAGAGCGGGCGGGTGAGTCACCCACA
CAAAGGAAAAGGGCCTTTCCGTCCTCAGCCGTCGCTTCATGTGACTCCACGGAGTACCGGGCGCCGTCCA
GGCACCTCGATTAGTTCTCGAGCTTTTGGAGTACGTCGTCTTTAGGTTGGGGGGAGGGGTTTTATGCGAT
GGAGTTTCCCCACACTGAGTGGGTGGAGACTGAAGTTAGGCCAGCTTGGCACTTGATGTAATTCTCCTTG
GAATTTGCCCTTTTTGAGTTTGGATCTTGGTTCATTCTCAAGCCTCAGACAGTGGTTCAAAGTTTTTTTC
TTCCATTTCAGGTGTCGTGAGCTAGCCCACCATGTCCATGCTGCCCACCTTCGGCTTCACGCAGGAGCAA
GTGGCGTGCGTGTGCGAGGTGCTGCAGCAGGGCGGCAACATCGAGCGGCTGGGCCGCTTCCTGTGGTCGC
TGCCCGCCTGCGAGCACCTTCACAAGAATGAAAGCGTGCTCAAGGCCAAGGCCGTGGTGGCCTTCCACCG
CGGCAACTTCCGCGAGCTCTACAAGATCCTGGAGAGCCACCAGTTCTCGCCGCACAACCACGCCAAGCTG
CAGCAGCTGTGGCTCAAGGCACACTACATCGAGGCGGAGAAGCTGCGCGGCCGACCCCTGGGCGCCGTGG
GCAAATACCGCGTGCGCCGCAAATTCCCGCTGCCGCGCTCCATCTGGGACGGCGAGGAGACCAGCTACTG
CTTCAAGGAAAAGAGTCGCAGCGTGCTGCGCGAGTGGTACGCGCACAACCCCTACCCTTCACCCCGCGAG
AAGCGTGAGCTGGCGGAGGCCACGGGCCTCACCACCACACAGGTCAGCAACTGGTTCAAGAACCGGCGGC
AGCGCGACCGGGCGGCCGAGGCCAAGGAAAGGGAGAACAACGAGAACTCCAATTCTAACAGCCACAACCC
GCTGAATGGCAGCGGCAAGTCGGTGTTAGGCAGCTCGGAGGATGAGAAGACTCCATCGGGGACGCCAGAC
CACTCATCATCCAGCCCCGCACTGCTCCTCAGCCCGCCGCCCCCTGGGCTGCCGTCCCTGCACAGCCTGG
GCCACCCTCCGGGCCCCAGCGCAGTGCCAGTGCCGGTGCCAGGCGGAGGTGGAGCGGACCCACTGCAACA
CCACCATGGCCTGCAGGACTCCATCCTCAACCCCATGTCAGCCAACCTCGTGGACCTGGGCTCCTAGGTC
GACGGATCCCCCGGGCTGCAGGAATTCGCGCCGGGTTTTGGCGCCTCCCGCGGGCGCCCCCCTCCTCACG
GCGAGCGCTGCCACGTCAGACGAAGGGCGCAGCGAGCGTCCTGATCCTTCCGCCCGGACGCTCAGGACAG
CGGCCCGCTGCTCATAAGACTCGGCCTTAGAACCCCAGTATCAGCAGAAGGACATTTTAGGACGGGACTT
GGGTGACTCTAGGGCACTGGTTTTCTTTCCAGAGAGCGGAACAGGCGAGGAAAAGTAGTCCCTTCTCGGC
GATTCTGCGGAGGGATCTCCGTGGGGCGGTGAACGCCGATGATTATATAAGGACGCGCCGGGTGTGGCAC
AGCTAGTTCCGTCGCAGCCGGGATTTGGGTCGCGGTTCTTGTTTGTGGATCGCTGTGATCGTCACTTGGT
GAGTAGCGGGCTGCTGGGCTGGCCGGGGCTTTCGTGGCCGCCGGGCCGCTCGGTGGGACGGAAGCGTGTG
GAGAGACCGCCAAGGGCTGTAGTCTGGGTCCGCGAGCAAGGTTGCCCTGAACTGGGGGTTGGGGGGAGCG
CAGCAAAATGGCGGCTGTTCCCGAGTCTTGAATGGAAGACGCTTGTGAGGCGGGCTGTGAGGTCGTTGAA
ACAAGGTGGGGGGCATGGTGGGCGGCAAGAACCCAAGGTCTTGAGGCCTTCGCTAATGCGGGAAAGCTCT
TATTCGGGTGAGATGGGCTGGGGCACCATCTGGGGACCCTGACGTGAAGTTTGTCACTGACTGGAGAACT
CGGTTTGTCGTCTGTTGCGGGGGCGGCAGTTATGGCGGTGCCGTTGGGCAGTGCACCCGTACCTTTGGGA
GCGCGCGCCCTCGTCGTGTCGTGACGTCACCCGTTCTGTTGGCTTATAATGCAGGGTGGGGCCACCTGCC
GGTAGGTGTGCGGTAGGCTTTTCTCCGTCGCAGGACGCAGGGTTCGGGCCTAGGGTAGGCTCTCCTGAAT
CGACAGGCGCCGGACCTCTGGTGAGGGGAGGGATAAGTGAGGCGTCAGTTTCTTTGGTCGGTTTTATGTA
CCTATCTTCTTAAGTAGCTGAAGCTCCGGTTTTGAACTATGCGCTCGGGGTTGGCGAGTGTGTTTTGTGA
AGTTTTTTAGGCACCTTTTGAAATGTAATCATTTGGGTCAATATGTAATTTTCAGTGTTAGACTAGTAAA
TTGTCCGCTAAATTCTGGCCGTTTTTGGCTTTTTTGTTAGACCTCGAGATGGTGAGCAAGGGCGAGGAGC
TGTTCACCGGGGTGGTGCCCATCCTGGTCGAGCTGGACGGCGACGTAAACGGCCACAAGTTCAGCGTGTC
CGGCGAGGGCGAGGGCGATGCCACCTACGGCAAGCTGACCCTGAAGTTCATCTGCACCACCGGCAAGCTG
CCCGTGCCCTGGCCCACCCTCGTGACCACCCTGACCTACGGCGTGCAGTGCTTCAGCCGCTACCCCGACC
ACATGAAGCAGCACGACTTCTTCAAGTCCGCCATGCCCGAAGGCTACGTCCAGGAGCGCACCATCTTCTT
CAAGGACGACGGCAACTACAAGACCCGCGCCGAGGTGAAGTTCGAGGGCGACACCCTGGTGAACCGCATC
GAGCTGAAGGGCATCGACTTCAAGGAGGACGGCAACATCCTGGGGCACAAGCTGGAGTACAACTACAACA
GCCACAACGTCTATATCATGGCCGACAAGCAGAAGAACGGCATCAAGGTGAACTTCAAGATCCGCCACAA
CATCGAGGACGGCAGCGTGCAGCTCGCCGACCACTACCAGCAGAACACCCCCATCGGCGACGGCCCCGTG
CTGCTGCCCGACAACCACTACCTGAGCACCCAGTCCGCCCTGAGCAAAGACCCCAACGAGAAGCGCGATC
ACATGGTCCTGCTGGAGTTCGTGACCGCCGCCGGGATCACTCTCGGCATGGACGAGCTGTACAAGTAAGG
ATATCGGTACCGCATGCGTTTAAACTCAACCTCTGGATTACAAAATTTGTGAAAGATTGACTGGTATTCT
TAACTATGTTGCTCCTTTTACGCTATGTGGATACGCTGCTTTAATGCCTTTGTATCATGCTATTGCTTCC
CGTATGGCTTTCATTTTCTCCTCCTTGTATAAATCCTGGTTGCTGTCTCTTTATGAGGAGTTGTGGCCCG
TTGTCAGGCAACGTGGCGTGGTGTGCACTGTGTTTGCTGACGCAACCCCCACTGGTTGGGGCATTGCCAC
CACCTGTCAGCTCCTTTCCGGGACTTTCGCTTTCCCCCTCCCTATTGCCACGGCGGAACTCATCGCCGCC
TGCCTTGCCCGCTGCTGGACAGGGGCTCGGCTGTTGGGCACTGACAATTCCGTGGTGTTGTCGGGGAAAT
CATCGTCCTTTCCTTGGCTGCTCGCCTGTGTTGCCACCTGGATTCTGCGCGGGACGTCCTTCTGCTACGT
CCCTTCGGCCCTCAATCCAGCGGACCTTCCTTCCCGCGGCCTGCTGCCGGCTCTGCGGCCTCTTCCGCGT
CTTCGCCTTCGCCCTCAGACGAGTCGGATCTCCCTTTGGGCCGCCTCCCCGCACTTTAAGACCAATGACT
TACAAGGCAGCTGTAGATCTTAGCCACTTTTTAAAAGAAAAGGGGGGACTGGAAGGGCTAATTCACTCCC
AACGAAGACAAGATCTGCTTTTTGCTTGTACTGGGTCTCTCTGGTTAGACCAGATCTGAGCCTGGGAGCT
CTCTGGCTAACTAGGGAACCCACTGCTTAAGCCTCAATAAAGCTTGCCTTGAGTGCTTCAAGTAGTGTGT
GCCCGTCTGTTGTGTGACTCTGGTAACTAGAGATCCCTCAGACCCTTTTAGTCAGTGTGGAAAATCTCTA
GCAGTAGTAGTTCATGTCATCTTATTATTCAGTATTTATAACTTGCAAAGAAATGAATATCAGAGAGTGA
GAGGAACTTGTTTATTGCAGCTTATAATGGTTACAAATAAAGCAATAGCATCACAAATTTCACAAATAAA
GCATTTTTTTCACTGCATTCTAGTTGTGGTTTGTCCAAACTCATCAATGTATCTTATCATGTCTGGCTCT
AGCTATCCCGCCCCTAACTCCGCCCATCCCGCCCCTAACTCCGCCCAGTTCCGCCCATTCTCCGCCCCAT
GGCTGACTAATTTTTTTTATTTATGCAGAGGCCGAGGCCGCCTCGGCCTCTGAGCTATTCCAGAAGTAGT
GAGGAGGCTTTTTTGGAGGCCTAGGGACGTACCCAATTCGCCCTATAGTGAGTCGTATTACGCGCGCTCA
CTGGCCGTCGTTTTACAACGTCGTGACTGGGAAAACCCTGGCGTTACCCAACTTAATCGCCTTGCAGCAC
ATCCCCCTTTCGCCAGCTGGCGTAATAGCGAAGAGGCCCGCACCGATCGCCCTTCCCAACAGTTGCGCAG
CCTGAATGGCGAATGGG
[124 nt withheld, positions 8138-8261]
C
[91 nt withheld, positions 8263-8353]
A
[49 nt withheld, positions 8355-8403]
CCTTTGACGTTGGAGTCCACGTTCTTT
[37 nt withheld, positions 8431-8467]
ACCCTATCTCGGTCTATTCTTTTGATTTATAAGGGATTTTGCCGATTTCGGCCTATTGGTTAAAAAATGA
GCTGATTTAACAAAAATTTAACGCGAATTTTAACAAAATATTAACGCTTACAATTTAGGTGGCACTTTTC
GGGGAAATGTGCGCGGAACCCCTATTTGTTTATTTTTCTAAATACATTCAAATATGTATCCGCTCATGAG
ACAATAACCCTGATAAATGCTTCAATAATATTGAAAAAGGAAGAGTATGAGTATTCAACATTTCCGTGTC
GCCCTTATTCCCTTTTTTGCGGCATTTTGCCTTCCTGTTTTTGCTCACCCAGAAACGCTGGTGAAAGTAA
AAGATGCTGAAGATCAGTTGGGTGCACGAGTGGGTTACATCGAACTGGATCTCAACAGCGGTAAGATCCT
TGAGAGTTTTCGCCCCGAAGAACGTTTTCCAATGATGAGCACTTTTAAAGTTCTGCTATGTGGCGCGGTA
TTATCCCGTATTGACGCCGGGCAAGAGCAACTCGGTCGCCGCATACACTATTCTCAGAATGACTTGGTTG
AGTACTCACCAGTCACAGAAAAGCATCTTACGGATGGCATGACAGTAAGAGAATTATGCAGTGCTGCCAT
AACCATGAGTGATAACACTGCGGCCAACTTACTTCTGACAACGATCGGAGGACCGAAGGAGCTAACCGCT
TTTTTGCACAACATGGGGGATCATGTAACTCGCCTTGATCGTTGGGAACCGGAGCTGAATGAAGCCATAC
CAAACGACGAGCGTGACACCACGATGCCTGTAGCAATGGCAACAACGTTGCGCAAACTATTAACTGGCGA
ACTACTTACTCTAGCTTCCCGGCAACAATTAATAGACTGGATGGAGGCGGATAAAGTTGCAGGACCACTT
CTGCGCTCGGCCCTTCCGGCTGGCTGGTTTATTGCTGATAAATCTGGAGCCGGTGAGCGTGGGTCTCGCG
GTATCATTGCAGCACTGGGGCCAGATGGTAAGCCCTCCCGTATCGTAGTTATCTACACGACGGGGAGTCA
GGCAACTATGGATGAACGAAATAGACAGATCGCTGAGATAGGTGCCTCACTGATTAAGCATTGGTAACTG
TCAGACCAAGTTTACTCATATATACTTTAGATTGATTTAAAACTTCATTTTTAATTTAAAAGGATCTAGG
TGAAGATCCTTTTTGATAATCTCATGACCAAAATCCCTTAACGTGAGTTTTCGTTCCACTGAGCGTCAGA
CCCCGTAGAAAAGATCAAAGGATCTTCTTGAGATCCTTTTTTTCTGCGCGTAATCTGCTGCTTGCAAACA
AAAAAACCACCGCTACCAGCGGTGGTTTGTTTGCCGGATCAAGAGCTACCAACTCTTTTTCCGAAGGTAA
CTGGCTTCAGCAGAGCGCAGATACCAAATACTGTTCTTCTAGTGTAGCCGTAGTTAGGCCACCACTTCAA
GAACTCTGTAGCACCGCCTACATACCTCGCTCTGCTAATCCTGTTACCAGTGGCTGCTGCCAGTGGCGAT
AAGTCGTGTCTTACCGGGTTGGACTCAAGACGATAGTTACCGGATAAGGCGCAGCGGTCGGGCTGAACGG
GGGGTTCGTGCACACAGCCCAGCTTGGAGCGAACGACCTACACCGAACTGAGATACCTACAGCGTGAGCT
ATGAGAAAGCGCCACGCTTCCCGAAGGGAGAAAGGCGGACAGGTATCCGGTAAGCGGCAGGGTCGGAACA
GGAGAGCGCACGAGGGAGCTTCCAGGGGGAAACGCCTGGTATCTTTATAGTCCTGTCGGGTTTCGCCACC
TCTGACTTGAGCGTCGATTTTTGTGATGCTCGTCAGGGGGGCGGAGCCTATGGAAAAACGCCAGCAACGC
GGCCTTTTTACGGTTCCTGGCCTTTTGCTGGCCTTTTGCTCACATGTTCTTTCCTGCGTTATCCCCTGAT
TCTGTGGATAACCGTATTACCGCCTTTGAGTGAGCTGATACCGCTCGCCGCAGCCGAACGACCGAGCGCA
GCGAGTCAGTGAGCGAGGAAGCGGAAGAGCGCCCAATACGCAAACCGCCTCTCCCCGCGCGTTGGCCGAT
TCATTAATGCAGCTGGCACGACAGGTTTCCCGACTGGAAAGCGGGCAGTGAGCGCAACGCAAT
