>Addgene plasmid #138002 | pTJK422 | depositor partial sequence | sequence record 266486 | SIX2
ATGTCCATGCTGCCCACCTTCGGCTTCACGCAGGAGCAAGTGGCGTGCGTGTGCGAGGTGCTGCAGCAGG
GCGGCAACATCGAGCGGCTGGGCCGCTTCCTGTGGTCGCTGCCCGCCTGCGAGCACCTTCACAAGAATGA
AAGCGTGCTCAAGGCCAAGGCCGTGGTGGCCTTCCACCGCGGCAACTTCCGCGAGCTCTACAAGATCCTG
GAGAGCCACCAGTTCTCGCCGCACAACCACGCCAAGCTGCAGCAGCTGTGGCTCAAGGCACACTACATCG
AGGCGGAGAAGCTGCGCGGCCGACCCCTGGGCGCCGTGGGCAAATACCGCGTGCGCCGCAAATTCCCGCT
GCCGCGCTCCATCTGGGACGGCGAGGAGACCAGCTACTGCTTCAAGGAAAAGAGTCGCAGCGTGCTGCGC
GAGTGGTACGCGCACAACCCCTACCCTTCACCCCGCGAGAAGCGTGAGCTGGCGGAGGCCACGGGCCTCA
CCACCACACAGGTCAGCAACTGGTTCAAGAACCGGCGGCAGCGCGACCGGGCGGCCGAGGCCAAGGAAAG
GGAGAACAACGAGAACTCCAATTCTAACAGCCACAACCCGCTGAATGGCAGCGGCAAGTCGGTGTTAGGC
AGCTCGGAGGATGAGAAGACTCCATCGGGGACGCCAGACCACTCATCATCCAGCCCCGCACTGCTCCTCA
GCCCGCCGCCCCCTGGGCTGCCGTCCCTGCACAGCCTGGGCCACCCTCCGGGCCCCAGCGCAGTGCCAGT
GCCGGTGCCAGGCGGAGGTGGAGCGGACCCACTGCAACACCACCATGGCCTGCAGGACTCCATCCTCAAC
CCCATGTCAGCCAACCTCGTGGACCTGGGCTCCTAG
